>Addgene plasmid #192077 | pLenti-PGK-CXCR4 (neo) | addgene full sequence | sequence record 379237 | Addgene NGS Result
AAATATTAACGCTTACAATTTAGGTGGCACTTTTCGGGGAAATGTGCGCGGAACCCCTATTTGTTTATTT
TTCTAAATACATTCAAATATGTATCCGCTCATGAGACAATAACCCTGATAAATGCTTCAATAATATTGAA
AAAGGAAGAGTATGAGTATTCAACATTTCCGTGTCGCCCTTATTCCCTTTTTTGCGGCATTTTGCCTTCC
TGTTTTTGCTCACCCAGAAACGCTGGTGAAAGTAAAAGATGCTGAAGATCAGTTGGGTGCACGAGTGGGT
TACATCGAACTGGATCTCAACAGCGGTAAGATCCTTGAGAGTTTTCGCCCCGAAGAACGTTTTCCAATGA
TGAGCACTTTTAAAGTTCTGCTATGTGGCGCGGTATTATCCCGTATTGACGCCGGGCAAGAGCAACTCGG
TCGCCGCATACACTATTCTCAGAATGACTTGGTTGAGTACTCACCAGTCACAGAAAAGCATCTTACGGAT
GGCATGACAGTAAGAGAATTATGCAGTGCTGCCATAACCATGAGTGATAACACTGCGGCCAACTTACTTC
TGACAACGATCGGAGGACCGAAGGAGCTAACCGCTTTTTTGCACAACATGGGGGATCATGTAACTCGCCT
TGATCGTTGGGAACCGGAGCTGAATGAAGCCATACCAAACGACGAGCGTGACACCACGATGCCTGTAGCA
ATGGCAACAACGTTGCGCAAACTATTAACTGGCGAACTACTTACTCTAGCTTCCCGGCAACAATTAATAG
ACTGGATGGAGGCGGATAAAGTTGCAGGACCACTTCTGCGCTCGGCCCTTCCGGCTGGCTGGTTTATTGC
TGATAAATCTGGAGCCGGTGAGCGTGGGTCTCGCGGTATCATTGCAGCACTGGGGCCAGATGGTAAGCCC
TCCCGTATCGTAGTTATCTACACGACGGGGAGTCAGGCAACTATGGATGAACGAAATAGACAGATCGCTG
AGATAGGTGCCTCACTGATTAAGCATTGGTAACTGTCAGACCAAGTTTACTCATATATACTTTAGATTGA
TTTAAAACTTCATTTTTAATTTAAAAGGATCTAGGTGAAGATCCTTTTTGATAATCTCATGACCAAAATC
CCTTAACGTGAGTTTTCGTTCCACTGAGCGTCAGACCCCGTAGAAAAGATCAAAGGATCTTCTTGAGATC
CTTTTTTTCTGCGCGTAATCTGCTGCTTGCAAACAAAAAAACCACCGCTACCAGCGGTGGTTTGTTTGCC
GGATCAAGAGCTACCAACTCTTTTTCCGAAGGTAACTGGCTTCAGCAGAGCGCAGATACCAAATACTGTT
CTTCTAGTGTAGCCGTAGTTAGGCCACCACTTCAAGAACTCTGTAGCACCGCCTACATACCTCGCTCTGC
TAATCCTGTTACCAGTGGCTGCTGCCAGTGGCGATAAGTCGTGTCTTACCGGGTTGGACTCAAGACGATA
GTTACCGGATAAGGCGCAGCGGTCGGGCTGAACGGGGGGTTCGTGCACACAGCCCAGCTTGGAGCGAACG
ACCTACACCGAACTGAGATACCTACAGCGTGAGCTATGAGAAAGCGCCACGCTTCCCGAAGGGAGAAAGG
CGGACAGGTATCCGGTAAGCGGCAGGGTCGGAACAGGAGAGCGCACGAGGGAGCTTCCAGGGGGAAACGC
CTGGTATCTTTATAGTCCTGTCGGGTTTCGCCACCTCTGACTTGAGCGTCGATTTTTGTGATGCTCGTCA
GGGGGGCGGAGCCTATGGAAAAACGCCAGCAACGCGGCCTTTTTACGGTTCCTGGCCTTTTGCTGGCCTT
TTGCTCACATGTTCTTTCCTGCGTTATCCCCTGATTCTGTGGATAACCGTATTACCGCCTTTGAGTGAGC
TGATACCGCTCGCCGCAGCCGAACGACCGAGCGCAGCGAGTCAGTGAGCGAGGAAGCGGAAGAGCGCCCA
ATACGCAAACCGCCTCTCCCCGCGCGTTGGCCGATTCATTAATGCAGCTGGCACGACAGGTTTCCCGACT
GGAAAGCGGGCAGTGAGCGCAACGCAATTAATGTGAGTTAGCTCACTCATTAGGCACCCCAGGCTTTACA
CTTTATGCTTCCGGCTCGTATGTTGTGTGGAATTGTGAGCGGATAACAATTTCACACAGGAAACAGCTAT
GACCATGATTACGCCAAGCGCGCAATTAACCCTCACTAAAGGGAACAAAAGCTGGAGCTGCAAGCTTAAT
GTAGTCTTATGCAATACTCTTGTAGTCTTGCAACATGGTAACGATGAGTTAGCAACATGCCTTACAAGGA
GAGAAAAAGCACCGTGCATGCCGATTGGTGGAAGTAAGGTGGTACGATCGTGCCTTATTAGGAAGGCAAC
AGACGGGTCTGACATGGATTGGACGAACCACTGAATTGCCGCATTGCAGAGATATTGTATTTAAGTGCCT
AGCTCGATACATAAACGGGTCTCTCTGGTTAGACCAGATCTGAGCCTGGGAGCTCTCTGGCTAACTAGGG
AACCCACTGCTTAAGCCTCAATAAAGCTTGCCTTGAGTGCTTCAAGTAGTGTGTGCCCGTCTGTTGTGTG
ACTCTGGTAACTAGAGATCCCTCAGACCCTTTTAGTCAGTGTGGAAAATCTCTAGCAGTGGCGCCCGAAC
AGGGACTTGAAAGCGAAAGGGAAACCAGAGGAGCTCTCTCGACGCAGGACTCGGCTTGCTGAAGCGCGCA
CGGCAAGAGGCGAGGGGCGGCGACTGGTGAGTACGCCAAAAATTTTGACTAGCGGAGGCTAGAAGGAGAG
AGATGGGTGCGAGAGCGTCAGTATTAAGCGGGGGAGAATTAGATCGCGATGGGAAAAAATTCGGTTAAGG
CCAGGGGGAAAGAAAAAATATAAATTAAAACATATAGTATGGGCAAGCAGGGAGCTAGAACGATTCGCAG
TTAATCCTGGCCTGTTAGAAACATCAGAAGGCTGTAGACAAATACTGGGACAGCTACAACCATCCCTTCA
GACAGGATCAGAAGAACTTAGATCATTATATAATACAGTAGCAACCCTCTATTGTGTGCATCAAAGGATA
GAGATAAAAGACACCAAGGAAGCTTTAGACAAGATAGAGGAAGAGCAAAACAAAAGTAAGACCACCGCAC
AGCAAGCGGCCGCTGATCTTCAGACCTGGAGGAGGAGATATGAGGGACAATTGGAGAAGTGAATTATATA
AATATAAAGTAGTAAAAATTGAACCATTAGGAGTAGCACCCACCAAGGCAAAGAGAAGAGTGGTGCAGAG
AGAAAAAAGAGCAGTGGGAATAGGAGCTTTGTTCCTTGGGTTCTTGGGAGCAGCAGGAAGCACTATGGGC
GCAGCGTCAATGACGCTGACGGTACAGGCCAGACAATTATTGTCTGGTATAGTGCAGCAGCAGAACAATT
TGCTGAGGGCTATTGAGGCGCAACAGCATCTGTTGCAACTCACAGTCTGGGGCATCAAGCAGCTCCAGGC
AAGAATCCTGGCTGTGGAAAGATACCTAAAGGATCAACAGCTCCTGGGGATTTGGGGTTGCTCTGGAAAA
CTCATTTGCACCACTGCTGTGCCTTGGAATGCTAGTTGGAGTAATAAATCTCTGGAACAGATTTGGAATC
ACACGACCTGGATGGAGTGGGACAGAGAAATTAACAATTACACAAGCTTAATACACTCCTTAATTGAAGA
ATCGCAAAACCAGCAAGAAAAGAATGAACAAGAATTATTGGAATTAGATAAATGGGCAAGTTTGTGGAAT
TGGTTTAACATAACAAATTGGCTGTGGTATATAAAATTATTCATAATGATAGTAGGAGGCTTGGTAGGTT
TAAGAATAGTTTTTGCTGTACTTTCTATAGTGAATAGAGTTAGGCAGGGATATTCACCATTATCGTTTCA
GACCCACCTCCCAACCCCGAGGGGACCCGACAGGCCCGAAGGAATAGAAGAAGAAGGTGGAGAGAGAGAC
AGAGACAGATCCATTCGATTAGTGAACGGATCTCGACGGTATCGGTTAACTTTTAAAAGAAAAGGGGGGA
TTGGGGGGTACAGTGCAGGGGAAAGAATAGTAGACATAATAGCAACAGACATACAAACTAAAGAATTACA
AAAACAAATTACAAAAATTCAAAATTTTATCGATCACGAGACTAGCCTCGAGAAGCTTGATATCGAATTC
CACGGGGTTGGGGTTGCGCCTTTTCCAAGGCAGCCCTGGGTTTGCGCAGGGACGCGGCTGCTCTGGGCGT
GGTTCCGGGAAACGCAGCGGCGCCGACCCTGGGTCTCGCACATTCTTCACGTCCGTTCGCAGCGTCACCC
GGATCTTCGCCGCTACCCTTGTGGGCCCCCCGGCGACGCTTCCTGCTCCGCCCCTAAGTCGGGAAGGTTC
CTTGCGGTTCGCGGCGTGCCGGACGTGACAAACGGAAGCCGCACGTCTCACTAGTACCCTCGCAGACGGA
CAGCGCCAGGGAGCAATGGCAGCGCGCCGACCGCGATGGGCTGTGGCCAATAGCGGCTGCTCAGCAGGGC
GCGCCGAGAGCAGCGGCCGGGAAGGGGCGGTGCGGGAGGCGGGGTGTGGGGCGGTAGTGTGGGCCCTGTT
CCTGCCCGCGCGGTGTTCCGCATTCTGCAAGCCTCCGGAGCGCACGTCGGCAGTCGGCTCCCTCGTTGAC
CGAATCACCGACCTCTCTCCCCAGGGGGATCCACCGGTTCGTCGACTAGTCCAGTGTGGTGGAATTCTGC
AGATATCAACAAGTTTGTACAAAAAAGTTGGCATGGAGGGGATCAGTATATACACTTCAGATAACTACAC
CGAGGAAATGGGCTCAGGGGACTATGACTCCATGAAGGAACCCTGTTTCCGTGAAGAAAATGCTAATTTC
AATAAAATCTTCCTGCCCACCATCTACTCCATCATCTTCTTAACTGGCATTGTGGGCAATGGATTGGTCA
TCCTGGTCATGGGTTACCAGAAGAAACTGAGAAGCATGACGGACAAGTACAGGCTGCACCTGTCAGTGGC
CGACCTCCTCTTTGTCATCACGCTTCCCTTCTGGGCAGTTGATGCCGTGGCAAACTGGTACTTTGGGAAC
TTCCTATGCAAGGCAGTCCATGTCATCTACACAGTCAACCTCTACAGCAGTGTCCTCATCCTGGCCTTCA
TCAGTCTGGACCGCTACCTGGCCATCGTCCACGCCACCAACAGTCAGAGGCCAAGGAAGCTGTTGGCTGA
AAAGGTGGTCTATGTTGGCGTCTGGATCCCTGCCCTCCTGCTGACTATTCCCGACTTCATCTTTGCCAAC
GTCAGTGAGGCAGATGACAGATATATCTGTGACCGCTTCTACCCCAATGACTTGTGGGTGGTTGTGTTCC
AGTTTCAGCACATCATGGTTGGCCTTATCCTGCCTGGTATTGTCATCCTGTCCTGCTATTGCATTATCAT
CTCCAAGCTGTCACACTCCAAGGGCCACCAGAAGCGCAAGGCCCTCAAGACCACAGTCATCCTCATCCTG
GCTTTCTTCGCCTGTTGGCTGCCTTACTACATTGGGATCAGCATCGACTCCTTCATCCTCCTGGAAATCA
TCAAGCAAGGGTGTGAGTTTGAGAACACTGTGCACAAGTGGATTTCCATCACCGAGGCCCTAGCTTTCTT
CCACTGTTGTCTGAACCCCATCCTCTATGCTTTCCTTGGAGCCAAATTTAAAACCTCTGCCCAGCACGCA
CTCACCTCTGTGAGCAGAGGGTCCAGCCTCAAGATCCTCTCCAAAGGAAAGCGAGGTGGACATTCATCTG
TTTCCACTGAGTCTGAGTCTTCAAGTTTTCACTCCAGCTACCCAACTTTCTTGTACAAAGTGGTTGATAT
CCAGCACAGTGGCGGCCGCTCGACAATCAACCTCTGGATTACAAAATTTGTGAAAGATTGACTGGTATTC
TTAACTATGTTGCTCCTTTTACGCTATGTGGATACGCTGCTTTAATGCCTTTGTATCATGCTATTGCTTC
CCGTATGGCTTTCATTTTCTCCTCCTTGTATAAATCCTGGTTGCTGTCTCTTTATGAGGAGTTGTGGCCC
GTTGTCAGGCAACGTGGCGTGGTGTGCACTGTGTTTGCTGACGCAACCCCCACTGGTTGGGGCATTGCCA
CCACCTGTCAGCTCCTTTCCGGGACTTTCGCTTTCCCCCTCCCTATTGCCACGGCGGAACTCATCGCCGC
CTGCCTTGCCCGCTGCTGGACAGGGGCTCGGCTGTTGGGCACTGACAATTCCGTGGTGTTGTCGGGGAAG
CTGACGTCCTTTCCATGGCTGCTCGCCTGTGTTGCCACCTGGATTCTGCGCGGGACGTCCTTCTGCTACG
TCCCTTCGGCCCTCAATCCAGCGGACCTTCCTTCCCGCGGCCTGCTGCCGGCTCTGCGGCCTCTTCCGCG
TCTTCGCCTTCGCCCTCAGACGAGTCGGATCTCCCTTTGGGCCGCCTCCCCGCCTGGAATTCTGCAGATA
TCCGGACTAGTGATCTAATTCTACCGGGTAGGGGAGGCGCTTTTCCCAAGGCAGTCTGGAGCATGCGCTT
TAGCAGCCCCGCTGGGCACTTGGCGCTACACAAGTGGCCTCTGGCCTCGCACACATTCCACATCCACCGG
TAGGCGCCAACCGGCTCCGTTCTTTGGTGGCCCCTTCGCGCCACCTTCTACTCCTCCCCTAGTCAGGAAG
TTCCCCCCCGCCCCGCAGCTCGCGTCGTGCAGGACGTGACAAATGGAAGTAGCACGTCTCACTAGTCTCG
TGCAGATGGACAGCACCGCTGAGCAATGGAAGCGGGTAGGCCTTTGGGGCAGCGGCCAATAGCAGCTTTG
CTCCTTCGCTTTCTGGGCTCAGAGGCTGGGAAGGGGTGGGTCCGGGGGCGGGCTCAGGGGCGGGCTCAGG
GGCGGGGCGGGCGCCCGAAGGTCCTCCGGAGGCCCGGCATTCTGCACGCTTCAAAAGCGCACGTCTGCCG
CGCTGTTCTCCTCTTCCTCATCTCCGGGCCTTTCGACCTGCAGCCAATATGGGATCGGCCATTGAACAAG
ATGGATTGCACGCAGGTTCTCCGGCCGCTTGGGTGGAGAGGCTATTCGGCTATGACTGGGCACAACAGAC
AATCGGCTGCTCTGATGCCGCCGTGTTCCGGCTGTCAGCGCAGGGGCGCCCGGTTCTTTTTGTCAAGACC
GACCTGTCCGGTGCCCTGAATGAACTGCAGGACGAGGCAGCGCGGCTATCGTGGCTGGCCACGACGGGCG
TTCCTTGCGCAGCTGTGCTCGACGTTGTCACTGAAGCGGGAAGGGACTGGCTGCTATTGGGCGAAGTGCC
GGGGCAGGATCTCCTGTCATCTCACCTTGCTCCTGCCGAGAAAGTATCCATCATGGCTGATGCAATGCGG
CGGCTGCATACGCTTGATCCGGCTACCTGCCCATTCGACCACCAAGCGAAACATCGCATCGAGCGAGCAC
GTACTCGGATGGAAGCCGGTCTTGTCGATCAGGATGATCTGGACGAAGAGCATCAGGGGCTCGCGCCAGC
CGAACTGTTCGCCAGGCTCAAGGCGCGCATGCCCGACGGCGAGGATCTCGTCGTGACCCATGGCGATGCC
TGCTTGCCGAATATCATGGTGGAAAATGGCCGCTTTTCTGGATTCATCGACTGTGGCCGGCTGGGTGTGG
CGGACCGCTATCAGGACATAGCGTTGGCTACCCGTGATATTGCTGAAGAGCTTGGCGGCGAATGGGCTGA
CCGCTTCCTCGTGCTTTACGGTATCGCCGCTCCCGATTCGCAGCGCATCGCCTTCTATCGCCTTCTTGAC
GAGTTCTTCTGAGGGGATCCGTCGAGGGCCCGGTACCTTTAAGACCAATGACTTACAAGGCAGCTGTAGA
TCTTAGCCACTTTTTAAAAGAAAAGGGGGGACTGGAAGGGCTAGCTCACTCCCAACGAAGACAAGATCTG
CTTTTTGCTTGTACTGGGTCTCTCTGGTTAGACCAGATCTGAGCCTGGGAGCTCTCTGGCTAACTAGGGA
ACCCACTGCTTAAGCCTCAATAAAGCTTGCCTTGAGTGCTTCAAGTAGTGTGTGCCCGTCTGTTGTGTGA
CTCTGGTAACTAGAGATCCCTCAGACCCTTTTAGTCAGTGTGGAAAATCTCTAGCAGTAGTAGTTCATGT
CATCTTATTATTCAGTATTTATAACTTGCAAAGAAATGAATATCAGAGAGTGAGAGGAACTTGTTTATTG
CAGCTTATAATGGTTACAAATAAAGCAATAGCATCACAAATTTCACAAATAAAGCATTTTTTTCACTGCA
TTCTAGTTGTGGTTTGTCCAAACTCATCAATGTATCTTATCATGTCTGGCTCTAGCTATCCCGCCCCTAA
CTCCGCCCATCCCGCCCCTAACTCCGCCCAGTTCCGCCCATTCTCCGCCCCATGGCTGACTAATTTTTTT
TATTTATGCAGAGGCCGAGGCCGCCTCGGCCTCTGAGCTATTCCAGAAGTAGTGAGGAGGCTTTTTTGGA
GGCCTAGGGACGTACCCAATTCGCCCTATAGTGAGTCGTATTACGCGCGCTCACTGGCCGTCGTTTTACA
ACGTCGTGACTGGGAAAACCCTGGCGTTACCCAACTTAATCGCCTTGCAGCACATCCCCCTTTCGCCAGC
TGGCGTAATAGCGAAGAGGCCCGCACCGATCGCCCTTCCCAACAGTTGCGCAGCCTGAATGGCGAATGGG
[124 nt withheld, positions 8751-8874]
C
[91 nt withheld, positions 8876-8966]
A
[49 nt withheld, positions 8968-9016]
CCTTTGACGTTGGAGTCCACGTTCTTT
[37 nt withheld, positions 9044-9080]
ACCCTATCTCGGTCTATTCTTTTGATTTATAAGGGATTTTGCCGATTTCGGCCTATTGGTTAAAAAATGA
GCTGATTTAACAAAAATTTAACGCGAATTTTAACA
Features (pLannotate 1.2.2; 30 found; start..end, strand, type, name):
     47..151     +  promoter       AmpR promoter: bla
    152..1012    +  CDS            AmpR: β-lactamase; bla; confers resistance to ampicillin, carbenicillin, and related antibiotics
   1183..1771    +  rep_origin     ori: high-copy-number ColE1/pMB1/pBR322/pUC origin of replication
   1954..2046    +  CDS            lacI (fragment): lac repressor; lacI; The lac repressor binds to the lac operator to inhibit transcription in E. coli. This inhibition can be relieved by adding lactose or isopropyl-β-D-thiogalactopyranoside (IPTG).
   2059..2080    +  protein_bind   CAP binding site: CAP binding activates transcription in the presence of cAMP. E. coli catabolite activator protein
   2095..2125    +  promoter       lac promoter: promoter for the E. coli lac operon
   2133..2149    +  protein_bind   lac operator: The lac repressor binds to the lac operator to inhibit transcription in E. coli. This inhibition can be relieved by adding lactose or isopropyl-β-D-thiogalactopyranoside (IPTG). lac repressor encoded by lacI
   2194..2212    +  promoter       T3 promoter: promoter for bacteriophage T3 RNA polymerase
   2240..2466    +  promoter       RSV promoter: Rous sarcoma virus enhancer/promoter
   2467..2647    +  LTR            5' LTR (truncated): truncated 5' long terminal repeat (LTR) from HIV-1
   2694..2819    +  misc_feature   HIV-1 Ψ: packaging signal of human immunodeficiency virus type 1
   2803..3166    +  CDS            HIV-1 gag (fragment): gag protein from human immunodeficiency virus 1; gag
   3312..3545    +  misc_feature   RRE: The Rev response element (RRE) of HIV-1 allows for Rev-dependent mRNA export from the nucleus to the cytoplasm.
   3922..4022    +  CDS            Rev (fragment): human immunodeficiency virus 1 (HIV-1) Rev protein; rev; enhances nuclear export of unspliced and incompletely spliced viral mRNAs
   4041..4158    +  misc_feature   cPPT/CTS: central polypurine tract and central termination sequence of HIV-1
   4178..4201    -  misc_feature   MCS (fragment): pBluescript multiple cloning site
   4204..4714    +  promoter       hPGK promoter: human phosphoglycerate kinase 1 promoter
   4770..4787    +  protein_bind   attB1 (fragment): mutant version of attB; core recombination site for the Gateway® BP reaction BP Clonase™
   4793..5848    +  CDS            CXCR4: CXCR4_HUMAN - Experimental evidence at protein level: Swiss-Prot protein existence level 1. (Microbial infection) Acts as a coreceptor (CD4 being the primary receptor) for human immunodeficiency virus-1/HIV-1 X4 isolates and as a primary receptor for some HIV-2 isolates. Promotes Env- mediated fusion of the virus (PubMed:8849450, PubMed:8929542, PubMed:9427609, PubMed:10074122, PubMed:10756055). From Homo sapiens (Human).
   5850..5874    -  protein_bind   attB2: mutant version of attB; recombination site for the Gateway® BP reaction BP Clonase™
   5905..6493    +  misc_feature   WPRE: woodchuck hepatitis virus posttranscriptional regulatory element
   6536..7035    +  promoter       PGK promoter: mouse phosphoglycerate kinase 1 promoter
   7049..7852    +  CDS            NeoR/KanR: aminoglycoside phosphotransferase from Tn5; aph(3')-II (or nptII); confers resistance to neomycin, kanamycin, and G418 (Geneticin®)
   7873..8010    +  CDS            nef (fragment): NEF_HV1LA - Experimental evidence at protein level: Swiss-Prot protein existence level 1. Extracellular Nef protein targets CD4(+) T-lymphocytes for apoptosis by interacting with CXCR4 surface receptors. From Human immunodeficiency virus type 1 group M subtype B (isolate Lai) (HIV-1).
   7996..8176    +  LTR            5' LTR (truncated): truncated 5' long terminal repeat (LTR) from HIV-1
   8248..8369    +  polyA_signal   SV40 poly(A) signal: SV40 polyadenylation signal
   8409..8544    +  rep_origin     SV40 ori: SV40 origin of replication
   8565..8583    -  promoter       T7 promoter: promoter for bacteriophage T7 RNA polymerase
   8591..8746    +  CDS            lacZα (fragment): LacZα fragment of β-galactosidase; lacZ fragment
   8751..9179    +  rep_origin     f1 ori (sequence partly withheld): f1 bacteriophage origin of replication; arrow indicates direction of (+) strand synthesis
