[The description below was written by a language model from this plasmid's Addgene catalogue record and pLannotate feature annotations shown in this document.]
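Description:
pLenti-PGK-CXCR4 (neo) is a lentiviral transfer plasmid for expressing human CXCR4, the chemokine receptor also known as CD184, in mammalian cells. It was made by Gateway recombination of a CXCR4 cDNA from a pDONR223 entry clone into the pLENTI PGK Neo DEST destination backbone. In bacteria it is maintained through a high-copy ColE1/pUC-type origin and selected with ampicillin via the bla gene. Leftover cloning-vector elements (f1 ori, lac promoter/operator, lacZα fragment, T3 and T7 promoters) are also annotated in the 9,185-nt full sequence.

The viral portion begins with an RSV promoter fused to a truncated HIV-1 5' LTR, which drives production of the genomic RNA in packaging cells without relying on Tat. This is followed by the Ψ packaging signal with a gag fragment, the RRE for Rev-dependent nuclear export, and the cPPT/CTS. The human PGK promoter then drives the CXCR4 coding sequence, which is flanked by the attB1 and attB2 sites left by recombination, and a WPRE downstream enhances transcript expression. A second cassette, in which a mouse PGK promoter drives NeoR, allows transduced cells to be selected with G418. The genome ends in a truncated 3' LTR, followed by an SV40 poly(A) signal and SV40 origin outside the viral unit.

The depositor notes that the donor cDNA lacks a stop codon. Translation therefore reads past the end of CXCR4, and the expressed protein carries a number of undefined extra amino acids at its C-terminus. No epitope tag or reporter is recorded. The stated use is production of lentivirus for stable CXCR4 expression.
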