Addgene plasmid #192077: pLenti-PGK-CXCR4 (neo)
Purpose: Lentivirus for expression of CXCR4
Depositing lab: Roland Friedel. Depositing organization: Icahn School of Medicine at Mount Sinai.
Backbone
  Vector backbone: pLENTI PGK Neo DEST
  Backbone manufacturer: Eric Campeau & Paul Kaufman (Addgene plasmid # 19067)
  Backbone size w/o insert (bp): 8150
  Vector type: Lentiviral
  Selectable markers: Neomycin (select with G418)
Growth in bacteria
  Bacterial resistance: Ampicillin, 100 μg/mL
  Growth temperature: 37°C
  Growth strain: NEB Stable
  Copy number: High Copy
Gene/Insert
  Gene/Insert name: CXCR4
  Species: H. sapiens (human)
  Insert size (bp): 1149
  Entrez Gene: CXCR4 (a.k.a. CD184, D2S201E, FB22, HM89, HSY3RR, LAP-3, LAP3, LCR1, LESTR, NPY3R, NPYR, NPYRL, NPYY3R, WHIM, WHIMS, WHIMS1)
  Promoter: hPGK
  Cloning method: Gateway Cloning
  Sequencing primers: 5′ pL-PGKneo-seqF1 ctcgttgaccgaatcaccga; 3′ pL-PGKneo-seqR1 caatagcatgatacaaaggcat
Resource information
  A portion of this plasmid was derived from a plasmid made by: The CXCR4 cDNA was obtained from plasmid pDONR223_CXCR4_WT addgene-plasmid-81957-sequence-169036 via Gateway cloning.
Terms and licenses: Academic/Nonprofit Terms; Industry Terms: Not Available to Industry
Depositor comments: The CXCR4 cDNA encodes a number of undefined amino-acids at its C-terminus, as the cDNA donor plasmid pDONR223_CXCR4_WT does not contain a stop codon.
How to cite: pLenti-PGK-CXCR4 (neo) was a gift from Roland Friedel (Addgene plasmid # 192077 ; http://n2t.net/addgene:192077 ; RRID:Addgene_192077)
